>Addgene plasmid #173674 | pKSB-618 U6-sgRNA2/3 GGAA AACA | addgene full sequence | sequence record 342962 | Addgene NGS Result
CTAAATTGTAAGCGTTAATATTTTGTTAAAATTCGCGTTAAATTTTTGTTAAATCAGCTCATTTTTTAAC
CAATAGGCCGAAATCGGCAAAATCCCTTATAAATCAAAAGAATAGACCGAGATAGGGT
[37 nt withheld, positions 129-165]
AAAGAACGTGGACTCCAACGTCAAAGG
[49 nt withheld, positions 193-241]
T
[91 nt withheld, positions 243-333]
G
[124 nt withheld, positions 335-458]
CCCATTCGCCATTCAGGCTGCGCAACTGTTGGGAAGGGCGATCGGTGCGGGCCTCTTCGCTATTACGCCA
GCTGGCGAAAGGGGGATGTGCTGCAAGGCGATTAAGTTGGGTAACGCCAGGGTTTTCCCAGTCACGACGT
TGTAAAACGACGGCCAGTGAATTGTAATACGACTCACTATAGGGCGAATTGGAGCTCCACCGCGGTGGCG
GCCGCTCTAGAACTAGTGGATCCCCCGGTCTCGGGAAGATGAAAATAAGAAAAACATTTGACAAAAAAAG
CACCGACTCGGTGCCACTTTTTCAAGTTGATAACGGACTAGCCTTATTTTAACTTGCTATTTCTAGCTCT
AAAACAGGTCTTCTCGAAGACCCAAGGACGAGGGGAAAAAAGGTTGTATATATACTTTGCGCTTTCAATC
CTTGCTCTAGCGATGCATAAAGGATATTCAAGAAGGATTTTTTGCCTGAGTGTGACTGTTATAAGGTTTT
GATCCTGCCGTAACTCACGCTAATGTGATGTTTCATAAACTTTTCAACATTTCTTGTATTGCTTCATCTC
TTTTTTAATCAAAAGTTACTATTCATTGTAATACGTTGAAATATCAAAAAAGAATAAACAGTTTTCCTAT
GATTAATTCAAAAACAGAGTTTTCTAGAATAACCAAGAGCCAAACCGCTTCAGTGTATATGTGGAACATG
AGACCGGGCTGCAGGAATTCGATATCAAGCTTATCGATACCGTCGACCTCGAGGGGGGGCCCGGTACCAG
CTTTTGTTCCCTTTAGTGAGGGTTAATTTCGAGCTTGGCGTAATCATGGTCATAGCTGTTTCCTGTGTGA
AATTGTTATCCGCTCACAATTCCACACAACATACGAGCCGGAAGCATAAAGTGTAAAGCCTGGGGTGCCT
AATGAGTGAGCTAACTCACATTAATTGCGTTGCGCTCACTGCCCGCTTTCCAGTCGGGAAACCTGTCGTG
CCAGCTGCATTAATGAATCGGCCAACGCGCGGGGAGAGGCGGTTTGCGTATTGGGCGCTCTTCCGCTTCC
TCGCTCACTGACTCGCTGCGCTCGGTCGTTCGGCTGCGGCGAGCGGTATCAGCTCACTCAAAGGCGGTAA
TACGGTTATCCACAGAATCAGGGGATAACGCAGGAAAGAACATGTGAGCAAAAGGCCAGCAAAAGGCCAG
GAACCGTAAAAAGGCCGCGTTGCTGGCGTTTTTCCATAGGCTCCGCCCCCCTGACGAGCATCACAAAAAT
CGACGCTCAAGTCAGAGGTGGCGAAACCCGACAGGACTATAAAGATACCAGGCGTTTCCCCCTGGAAGCT
CCCTCGTGCGCTCTCCTGTTCCGACCCTGCCGCTTACCGGATACCTGTCCGCCTTTCTCCCTTCGGGAAG
CGTGGCGCTTTCTCATAGCTCACGCTGTAGGTATCTCAGTTCGGTGTAGGTCGTTCGCTCCAAGCTGGGC
TGTGTGCACGAACCCCCCGTTCAGCCCGACCGCTGCGCCTTATCCGGTAACTATCGTCTTGAGTCCAACC
CGGTAAGACACGACTTATCGCCACTGGCAGCAGCCACTGGTAACAGGATTAGCAGAGCGAGGTATGTAGG
CGGTGCTACAGAGTTCTTGAAGTGGTGGCCTAACTACGGCTACACTAGAAGAACAGTATTTGGTATCTGC
GCTCTGCTGAAGCCAGTTACCTTCGGAAAAAGAGTTGGTAGCTCTTGATCCGGCAAACAAACCACCGCTG
GTAGCGGTGGTTTTTTTGTTTGCAAGCAGCAGATTACGCGCAGAAAAAAAGGATCTCAAGAAGATCCTTT
GATCTTTTCTACGGGGTCTGACGCTCAGTGGAACGAAAACTCACGTTAAGGGATTTTGGTCATGAGATTA
TCAAAAAGGATCTTCACCTAGATCCTTTTAAATTAAAAATGAAGTTTTAAATCAATCTAAAGTATATATG
AGTAAACTTGGTCTGACAGTTACCAATGCTTAATCAGTGAGGCACCTATCTCAGCGATCTGTCTATTTCG
TTCATCCATAGTTGCCTGACTCCCCGTCGTGTAGATAACTACGATACGGGAGGGCTTACCATCTGGCCCC
AGTGCTGCAATGATACCGCGAGATCCACGCTCACCGGCTCCAGATTTATCAGCAATAAACCAGCCAGCCG
GAAGGGCCGAGCGCAGAAGTGGTCCTGCAACTTTATCCGCCTCCATCCAGTCTATTAATTGTTGCCGGGA
AGCTAGAGTAAGTAGTTCGCCAGTTAATAGTTTGCGCAACGTTGTTGCCATTGCTACAGGCATCGTGGTG
TCACGCTCGTCGTTTGGTATGGCTTCATTCAGCTCCGGTTCCCAACGATCAAGGCGAGTTACATGATCCC
CCATGTTGTGCAAAAAAGCGGTTAGCTCCTTCGGTCCTCCGATCGTTGTCAGAAGTAAGTTGGCCGCAGT
GTTATCACTCATGGTTATGGCAGCACTGCATAATTCTCTTACTGTCATGCCATCCGTAAGATGCTTTTCT
GTGACTGGTGAGTACTCAACCAAGTCATTCTGAGAATAGTGTATGCGGCGACCGAGTTGCTCTTGCCCGG
CGTCAATACGGGATAATACCGCGCCACATAGCAGAACTTTAAAAGTGCTCATCATTGGAAAACGTTCTTC
GGGGCGAAAACTCTCAAGGATCTTACCGCTGTTGAGATCCAGTTCGATGTAACCCACTCGTGCACCCAAC
TGATCTTCAGCATCTTTTACTTTCACCAGCGTTTCTGGGTGAGCAAAAACAGGAAGGCAAAATGCCGCAA
AAAAGGGAATAAGGGCGACACGGAAATGTTGAATACTCATACTCTTCCTTTTTCAATATTATTGAAGCAT
TTATCAGGGTTATTGTCTCATGAGCGGATACATATTTGAATGTATTTAGAAAAATAAACAAATAGGGGTT
CCGCGCACATTTCCCCGAAAAGTGCCAC
Features (pLannotate 1.2.2; 14 found; start..end, strand, type, name):
     30..458     -  rep_origin     f1 ori (sequence partly withheld): f1 bacteriophage origin of replication; arrow indicates direction of (+) strand synthesis
    463..620     -  CDS            lacZα (fragment): LacZα fragment of β-galactosidase; lacZ fragment
    623..641     +  promoter       T7 promoter: promoter for bacteriophage T7 RNA polymerase
    650..696     +  misc_feature   MCS (fragment): pBluescript multiple cloning site
    738..813     -  misc_RNA       gRNA scaffold: guide RNA scaffold for the Streptococcus pyogenes CRISPR/Cas9 system
   1162..1226    +  misc_feature   MCS (fragment): pBluescript multiple cloning site
   1238..1256    -  promoter       T3 promoter: promoter for bacteriophage T3 RNA polymerase
   1301..1317    -  protein_bind   lac operator: The lac repressor binds to the lac operator to inhibit transcription in E. coli. This inhibition can be relieved by adding lactose or isopropyl-β-D-thiogalactopyranoside (IPTG). lac repressor encoded by lacI
   1325..1355    -  promoter       lac promoter: promoter for the E. coli lac operon
   1370..1391    -  protein_bind   CAP binding site: CAP binding activates transcription in the presence of cAMP. E. coli catabolite activator protein
   1404..1496    -  CDS            lacI (fragment): lac repressor; lacI; The lac repressor binds to the lac operator to inhibit transcription in E. coli. This inhibition can be relieved by adding lactose or isopropyl-β-D-thiogalactopyranoside (IPTG).
   1679..2267    -  rep_origin     ori: high-copy-number ColE1/pMB1/pBR322/pUC origin of replication
   2438..3298    -  CDS            AmpR: β-lactamase; bla; confers resistance to ampicillin, carbenicillin, and related antibiotics
   3299..3403    -  promoter       AmpR promoter: bla
