[The description below was written by a language model from this plasmid's Addgene catalogue record and pLannotate feature annotations shown in this document.]
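Description:
pKSB-618 U6-sgRNA2/3 GGAA AACA is an empty guide RNA cloning and expression module for CRISPR/Cas9 mutagenesis in Anopheles mosquitoes, built on the pBluescript II KS+ backbone. The sequenced plasmid is about 3.4 kb. It is propagated in E. coli as a high-copy plasmid through its ColE1/pUC-type origin and selected with ampicillin via the β-lactamase gene and its native promoter. The usual pBluescript elements remain: an f1 phage origin, a lacZα fragment with the lac promoter, operator and CAP site, and T7 and T3 promoters flanking the split remnants of the multiple cloning site. The backbone's BsaI site has been mutated.

The payload sits between the two cloning-site fragments, on the reverse strand. According to the record, an RNA polymerase III U6 promoter from the Anopheles gambiae gene AGAP013557 drives a classical Streptococcus pyogenes Cas9 single-guide RNA template. The automated annotation detects the gRNA scaffold but not the mosquito U6 promoter. That promoter presumably occupies the unannotated stretch upstream of the scaffold. Two BbsI sites allow a target-specific protospacer to be inserted ahead of the scaffold by restriction cloning.

The plasmid belongs to a kit for assembling multi-gRNA expression vectors by Golden Gate cloning. Removal of the backbone BsaI site is consistent with BsaI being used for that assembly, though the record does not say so. The "2/3" and "GGAA AACA" in the name likely indicate the module's position in the array and its flanking overhangs, but this too is not spelled out. No Cas9 or insect selection marker is annotated, so these would have to be supplied separately.
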