Addgene plasmid #173674: pKSB-618 U6-sgRNA2/3 GGAA AACA
Purpose: (Empty Backbone) To clone and express a gRNA in Anopheles
Depositing lab: Eric Marois. Depositing organization: CNRS UPR 9022, INSERM U1257, Réponse immunitaire chez le moustique anophèle vecteur du paludisme.
Backbone
  Vector backbone: pBluescript II KS +
  Backbone manufacturer: Stratagene
  Backbone size (bp): 3000
  Modifications to backbone: BsaI restriction site was mutated. U6 promoter from Anopheles gambiae AGAP013557 drives expression of a classical gRNA template (Jinek et al., 2012) in which a specific gRNA protospacer sequence can be cloned using two BbsI restrictions sites.
  Vector type: Insect Expression, CRISPR
Growth in bacteria
  Bacterial resistance: Ampicillin, 100 μg/mL
  Growth temperature: 37°C
  Growth strain: DH5alpha
  Copy number: High Copy
Gene/Insert
  Cloning method: Restriction Enzyme
  Sequencing primers: 5′ M13R; 3′ M13F
Terms and licenses: Academic/Nonprofit Terms; Industry Terms: Not Available to Industry
Depositor comments: U6 promoter from Anopheles gambiae AGAP013557 drives expression of a classical gRNA template (Jinek et al., 2012) in which a specific gRNA protospacer sequence can be cloned using two BbsI restrictions sites. This plasmid is part of a kit to assemble a multiple-gRNA expression vector by Golden Gate Cloning for mutagenesis in Anopheles mosquitoes.
How to cite: pKSB-618 U6-sgRNA2/3 GGAA AACA was a gift from Eric Marois (Addgene plasmid # 173674 ; http://n2t.net/addgene:173674 ; RRID:Addgene_173674)
